>Addgene plasmid #136318 | EGFP-Mm_Plk5(D168A) | addgene full sequence | sequence record 268624 | Addgene NGS Result
GACGGATCGGGAGATCTCCCGATCCCCTATGGTGCACTCTCAGTACAATCTGCTCTGATGCCGCATAGTT
AAGCCAGTATCTGCTCCCTGCTTGTGTGTTGGAGGTCGCTGAGTAGTGCGCGAGCAAAATTTAAGCTACA
ACAAGGCAAGGCTTGACCGACAATTGCATGAAGAATCTGCTTAGGGTTAGGCGTTTTGCGCTGCTTCGCG
ATGTACGGGCCAGATATACGCGTTGACATTGATTATTGACTAGTTATTAATAGTAATCAATTACGGGGTC
ATTAGTTCATAGCCCATATATGGAGTTCCGCGTTACATAACTTACGGTAAATGGCCCGCCTGGCTGACCG
CCCAACGACCCCCGCCCATTGACGTCAATAATGACGTATGTTCCCATAGTAACGCCAATAGGGACTTTCC
ATTGACGTCAATGGGTGGAGTATTTACGGTAAACTGCCCACTTGGCAGTACATCAAGTGTATCATATGCC
AAGTACGCCCCCTATTGACGTCAATGACGGTAAATGGCCCGCCTGGCATTATGCCCAGTACATGACCTTA
TGGGACTTTCCTACTTGGCAGTACATCTACGTATTAGTCATCGCTATTACCATGGTGATGCGGTTTTGGC
AGTACATCAATGGGCGTGGATAGCGGTTTGACTCACGGGGATTTCCAAGTCTCCACCCCATTGACGTCAA
TGGGAGTTTGTTTTGGCACCAAAATCAACGGGACTTTCCAAAATGTCGTAACAACTCCGCCCCATTGACG
CAAATGGGCGGTAGGCGTGTACGGTGGGAGGTCTATATAAGCAGAGCTCTCTGGCTAACTAGAGAACCCA
CTGCTTACTGGCTTATCGAAATTAATACGACTCACTATAGGGAGACCCAAGCTGGCTAGCGTTTAAACTT
AAGCTTACGATGGTGAGCAAGGGCGAGGAGCTGTTCACCGGGGTGGTGCCCATCCTGGTCGAGCTGGACG
GCGACGTAAACGGCCACAAGTTCAGCGTGTCCGGCGAGGGCGAGGGCGATGCCACCTACGGCAAGCTGAC
CCTGAAGTTCATCTGCACCACCGGCAAGCTGCCCGTGCCCTGGCCCACCCTCGTGACCACCCTGACCTAC
GGCGTGCAGTGCTTCAGCCGCTACCCCGACCACATGAAGCAGCACGACTTCTTCAAGTCCGCCATGCCCG
AAGGCTACGTCCAGGAGCGCACCATCTTCTTCAAGGACGACGGCAACTACAAGACCCGCGCCGAGGTGAA
GTTCGAGGGCGACACCCTGGTGAACCGCATCGAGCTGAAGGGCATCGACTTCAAGGAGGACGGCAACATC
CTGGGGCACAAGCTGGAGTACAACTACAACAGCCACAACGTCTATATCATGGCCGACAAGCAGAAGAACG
GCATCAAGGTGAACTTCAAGATCCGCCACAACATCGAGGACGGCAGCGTGCAGCTCGCCGACCACTACCA
GCAGAACACCCCCATCGGCGACGGCCCCGTGCTGCTGCCCGACAACCACTACCTGAGCACCCAGTCCGCC
CTGAGCAAAGACCCCAACGAGAAGCGCGATCACATGGTCCTGCTGGAGTTCGTGACCGCCGCCGGGATCA
CTCTCGGCATGGACGAGCTGTACAAGGGTACCACAAGTTTGTACAAAAAAGCAGGCTCCGCGGCCGCCCC
CTTCACCATGGAGCCCCGGTCCCGGCGGCGGCGGAGCCGCCAGCTTGTGGCCACCTTCCTGCGCGACCCA
GGCTCGGGGCGCGTGTACCGGCGCGGGAAGCTGATCGGCAAGGGAGCCTTCAGCCGCTGCTACAAGCTCA
CGGACATGTCCACCAGCGCTGTGTTCGCTCTTAAGGTGGTGCCAAGGGGCGGAGCGGGGCGGCTGCGCCT
GCGCGGGAAGGTGGAGCGTGAGATCGCCCTGCACAGCCGCCTGCGCCACCGCAACATCGTGGCCTTCCAC
GCACACTTTGCTGACCGCGATCACGTGTACATGGTGCTGGAGTATTGTAGCCGCCAGTCCTTGGCTCATG
TGCTGAAAGTGCGGCGGACTCTGACAGAGCCTGAAGTGCGCTATTACCTTCGGGGCCTGGTCAGCGGCCT
GCGCTACTTGCACCAACAACGCATCGTGCACAGGGACCTGAAACCCAGTAATTTCTTCCTTAACAAGAAC
ATGGAGGTTAAGATAGGTGCCCTGGGGCTAGCTGCCCGTGTGGGGCCTGCTGGTCGCTGCCACAGGGTGC
TCTGCGGGACTCCAAACTTCCAGGCACCTGAAGTGGTGTCCCGAAATGGACACTCGTGCAAATCTGACAT
CTGGGCTCTGGGATGCATCATGTACACGGTGCTGACAGGCACGCCACCCTTTGCCGCGGCACCCTTGTCA
GAGATGTACCAAAACATCCGTGACGGCCACTACCTCGAGCCTACTCACCTGTCGCCCAGCGCCCGCAGCC
TCATTGCACGGCTCCTGGCACCGGACCCCGCCGAGCGGCCCAGCCTGGACCACTTACTGCAAGATGACTT
CTTCAGTCAGGGCTTCACCCCGGAGCGGCTGCCTCCACATTCCTGCCACAGCCCACCTGTGTTTGCCTTT
CCCCCACCTCTGGGCAGGTTGTTCCGGAAGGTGGGCCAGCTCCTGCTGACCCAGTGCCGGCCACCTTGTC
CCTTTACCTCAAAAGAGGCCTCAGGCCCTGGAGAAGAGGGCACAGAACCAGACCACATGGAAGCCGGCAA
CGAGGAAAGGGATCCTCTCTGCACCGAGGGCCGAATCCACCTCCTCACCCTTGGGACCCCGCGGACTGGC
CTGGCGGGCCCAAAAGGGAGCTTGGCTCTGCAGCTGGAAGTGGCAACCAGAAAACTGTTCCTCTGCTTGG
ACGCAGGACCTATGGCTGGACAGGACCCCCCAGGGGAGCAGCGGCCTGTTCTCTGGGCTCCTAAGTGGGT
GGATTACTCCCTCAAGTATGGCTTCGGCTACCAGCTGTCGGATGGGGGCAGTGGGGTGCTGTTTCGGGAT
GGCTCCCACATGGCCCTGCGCCCCCAAGGCGGCCATGTCTCCTACCAACCTGACCAAGGGACTCTCTGGA
CCTTCACCCTGAGGGACGTCCCCAGCCCACTTCGTGCCAAGCTGGCTGTCCTGCGGCTCTTTGCCTGCTA
TATGCAGCGGCGTCTGCGGGAGGAGGGGACTGTGCCCATGCCTGCCACACCTGCCTCTCCTGACATCTCT
CTGCTGAGCTTCATTGCTGACTCCCAGGCTATGGTCATGCTGTTTAGCAATGGGACAGTGCAGGTCAGCC
TCAAAACCTCCCAAACCCAGCTGGTGCTAAGTGGGGAGGACGAGGACCTCCTGCTCACCCTCCAGGAGCC
AGGGGGACCCGCTGTGGGCGTCTCCTACACACTCGATGTCCTGCGGAGCCATGGCTTCACCCTTGCAGTC
CACCATCACCTGCGCCATGGCCTGCATCTGCTACAGAGTGTCTGAGCGGCCGCATTTAAGGGTGGGCGCG
CCGACCCAGCTTTCTTGTACAAAGTGGTCTCGAGTCTAGAGGGCCCGTTTAAACCCGCTGATCAGCCTCG
ACTGTGCCTTCTAGTTGCCAGCCATCTGTTGTTTGCCCCTCCCCCGTGCCTTCCTTGACCCTGGAAGGTG
CCACTCCCACTGTCCTTTCCTAATAAAATGAGGAAATTGCATCGCATTGTCTGAGTAGGTGTCATTCTAT
TCTGGGGGGTGGGGTGGGGCAGGACAGCAAGGGGGAGGATTGGGAAGACAATAGCAGGCATGCTGGGGAT
GCGGTGGGCTCTATGGCTTCTGAGGCGGAAAGAACCAGCTGGGGCTCTAGGGGGTATCCCC
[124 nt withheld, positions 3842-3965]
C
[91 nt withheld, positions 3967-4057]
A
[49 nt withheld, positions 4059-4107]
CCTTTGACGTTGGAGTCCACGTTCTTT
[37 nt withheld, positions 4135-4171]
ACCCTATCTCGGTCTATTCTTTTGATTTATAAGGGATTTTGCCGATTTCGGCCTATTGGTTAAAAAATGA
GCTGATTTAACAAAAATTTAACGCGAATTAATTCTGTGGAATGTGTGTCAGTTAGGGTGTGGAAAGTCCC
CAGGCTCCCCAGCAGGCAGAAGTATGCAAAGCATGCATCTCAATTAGTCAGCAACCAGGTGTGGAAAGTC
CCCAGGCTCCCCAGCAGGCAGAAGTATGCAAAGCATGCATCTCAATTAGTCAGCAACCATAGTCCCGCCC
CTAACTCCGCCCATCCCGCCCCTAACTCCGCCCAGTTCCGCCCATTCTCCGCCCCATGGCTGACTAATTT
TTTTTATTTATGCAGAGGCCGAGGCCGCCTCTGCCTCTGAGCTATTCCAGAAGTAGTGAGGAGGCTTTTT
TGGAGGCCTAGGCTTTTGCAAAAAGCTCCCGGGAGCTTGTATATCCATTTTCGGATCTGATCAAGAGACA
GGATGAGGATCGTTTCGCATGATTGAACAAGATGGATTGCACGCAGGTTCTCCGGCCGCTTGGGTGGAGA
GGCTATTCGGCTATGACTGGGCACAACAGACAATCGGCTGCTCTGATGCCGCCGTGTTCCGGCTGTCAGC
GCAGGGGCGCCCGGTTCTTTTTGTCAAGACCGACCTGTCCGGTGCCCTGAATGAACTGCAGGACGAGGCA
GCGCGGCTATCGTGGCTGGCCACGACGGGCGTTCCTTGCGCAGCTGTGCTCGACGTTGTCACTGAAGCGG
GAAGGGACTGGCTGCTATTGGGCGAAGTGCCGGGGCAGGATCTCCTGTCATCTCACCTTGCTCCTGCCGA
GAAAGTATCCATCATGGCTGATGCAATGCGGCGGCTGCATACGCTTGATCCGGCTACCTGCCCATTCGAC
CACCAAGCGAAACATCGCATCGAGCGAGCACGTACTCGGATGGAAGCCGGTCTTGTCGATCAGGATGATC
TGGACGAAGAGCATCAGGGGCTCGCGCCAGCCGAACTGTTCGCCAGGCTCAAGGCGCGCATGCCCGACGG
CGAGGATCTCGTCGTGACCCATGGCGATGCCTGCTTGCCGAATATCATGGTGGAAAATGGCCGCTTTTCT
GGATTCATCGACTGTGGCCGGCTGGGTGTGGCGGACCGCTATCAGGACATAGCGTTGGCTACCCGTGATA
TTGCTGAAGAGCTTGGCGGCGAATGGGCTGACCGCTTCCTCGTGCTTTACGGTATCGCCGCTCCCGATTC
GCAGCGCATCGCCTTCTATCGCCTTCTTGACGAGTTCTTCTGAGCGGGACTCTGGGGTTCGAAATGACCG
ACCAAGCGACGCCCAACCTGCCATCACGAGATTTCGATTCCACCGCCGCCTTCTATGAAAGGTTGGGCTT
CGGAATCGTTTTCCGGGACGCCGGCTGGATGATCCTCCAGCGCGGGGATCTCATGCTGGAGTTCTTCGCC
CACCCCAACTTGTTTATTGCAGCTTATAATGGTTACAAATAAAGCAATAGCATCACAAATTTCACAAATA
AAGCATTTTTTTCACTGCATTCTAGTTGTGGTTTGTCCAAACTCATCAATGTATCTTATCATGTCTGTAT
ACCGTCGACCTCTAGCTAGAGCTTGGCGTAATCATGGTCATAGCTGTTTCCTGTGTGAAATTGTTATCCG
CTCACAATTCCACACAACATACGAGCCGGAAGCATAAAGTGTAAAGCCTGGGGTGCCTAATGAGTGAGCT
AACTCACATTAATTGCGTTGCGCTCACTGCCCGCTTTCCAGTCGGGAAACCTGTCGTGCCAGCTGCATTA
ATGAATCGGCCAACGCGCGGGGAGAGGCGGTTTGCGTATTGGGCGCTCTTCCGCTTCCTCGCTCACTGAC
TCGCTGCGCTCGGTCGTTCGGCTGCGGCGAGCGGTATCAGCTCACTCAAAGGCGGTAATACGGTTATCCA
CAGAATCAGGGGATAACGCAGGAAAGAACATGTGAGCAAAAGGCCAGCAAAAGGCCAGGAACCGTAAAAA
GGCCGCGTTGCTGGCGTTTTTCCATAGGCTCCGCCCCCCTGACGAGCATCACAAAAATCGACGCTCAAGT
CAGAGGTGGCGAAACCCGACAGGACTATAAAGATACCAGGCGTTTCCCCCTGGAAGCTCCCTCGTGCGCT
CTCCTGTTCCGACCCTGCCGCTTACCGGATACCTGTCCGCCTTTCTCCCTTCGGGAAGCGTGGCGCTTTC
TCATAGCTCACGCTGTAGGTATCTCAGTTCGGTGTAGGTCGTTCGCTCCAAGCTGGGCTGTGTGCACGAA
CCCCCCGTTCAGCCCGACCGCTGCGCCTTATCCGGTAACTATCGTCTTGAGTCCAACCCGGTAAGACACG
ACTTATCGCCACTGGCAGCAGCCACTGGTAACAGGATTAGCAGAGCGAGGTATGTAGGCGGTGCTACAGA
GTTCTTGAAGTGGTGGCCTAACTACGGCTACACTAGAAGAACAGTATTTGGTATCTGCGCTCTGCTGAAG
CCAGTTACCTTCGGAAAAAGAGTTGGTAGCTCTTGATCCGGCAAACAAACCACCGCTGGTAGCGGTGGTT
TTTTTGTTTGCAAGCAGCAGATTACGCGCAGAAAAAAAGGATCTCAAGAAGATCCTTTGATCTTTTCTAC
GGGGTCTGACGCTCAGTGGAACGAAAACTCACGTTAAGGGATTTTGGTCATGAGATTATCAAAAAGGATC
TTCACCTAGATCCTTTTAAATTAAAAATGAAGTTTTAAATCAATCTAAAGTATATATGAGTAAACTTGGT
CTGACAGTTACCAATGCTTAATCAGTGAGGCACCTATCTCAGCGATCTGTCTATTTCGTTCATCCATAGT
TGCCTGACTCCCCGTCGTGTAGATAACTACGATACGGGAGGGCTTACCATCTGGCCCCAGTGCTGCAATG
ATACCGCGAGACCCACGCTCACCGGCTCCAGATTTATCAGCAATAAACCAGCCAGCCGGAAGGGCCGAGC
GCAGAAGTGGTCCTGCAACTTTATCCGCCTCCATCCAGTCTATTAATTGTTGCCGGGAAGCTAGAGTAAG
TAGTTCGCCAGTTAATAGTTTGCGCAACGTTGTTGCCATTGCTACAGGCATCGTGGTGTCACGCTCGTCG
TTTGGTATGGCTTCATTCAGCTCCGGTTCCCAACGATCAAGGCGAGTTACATGATCCCCCATGTTGTGCA
AAAAAGCGGTTAGCTCCTTCGGTCCTCCGATCGTTGTCAGAAGTAAGTTGGCCGCAGTGTTATCACTCAT
GGTTATGGCAGCACTGCATAATTCTCTTACTGTCATGCCATCCGTAAGATGCTTTTCTGTGACTGGTGAG
TACTCAACCAAGTCATTCTGAGAATAGTGTATGCGGCGACCGAGTTGCTCTTGCCCGGCGTCAATACGGG
ATAATACCGCGCCACATAGCAGAACTTTAAAAGTGCTCATCATTGGAAAACGTTCTTCGGGGCGAAAACT
CTCAAGGATCTTACCGCTGTTGAGATCCAGTTCGATGTAACCCACTCGTGCACCCAACTGATCTTCAGCA
TCTTTTACTTTCACCAGCGTTTCTGGGTGAGCAAAAACAGGAAGGCAAAATGCCGCAAAAAAGGGAATAA
GGGCGACACGGAAATGTTGAATACTCATACTCTTCCTTTTTCAATATTATTGAAGCATTTATCAGGGTTA
TTGTCTCATGAGCGGATACATATTTGAATGTATTTAGAAAAATAAACAAATAGGGGTTCCGCGCACATTT
CCCCGAAAAGTGCCACCTGACGTC
Features (pLannotate 1.2.2; 23 found; start..end, strand, type, name):
     28..80      -  misc_feature   bom (fragment): basis of mobility region from pBR322
    235..614     +  enhancer       CMV enhancer: human cytomegalovirus immediate early enhancer
    615..818     +  promoter       CMV promoter: human cytomegalovirus (CMV) immediate early promoter
    814..847     +  LTR            5' LTR (truncated) (fragment): truncated 5' long terminal repeat (LTR) from HIV-1
    863..881     +  promoter       T7 promoter: promoter for bacteriophage T7 RNA polymerase
    920..1636    +  CDS            EGFP: EGFP is a basic (constitutively fluorescent) green fluorescent protein published in 1996, derived from Aequorea victoria. It is reported to be a rapidly-maturing weak dimer with moderate acid sensitivity.
   1643..1667    +  protein_bind   attB1: mutant version of attB; recombination site for the Gateway® BP reaction BP Clonase™
   1688..3472    +  CDS            Plk5: PLK5_MOUSE - Experimental evidence at protein level: Swiss-Prot protein existence level 1. Inactive serine/threonine-protein kinase that plays a role in cell cycle progression and neuronal differentiation. From Mus musculus (Mouse).
   3504..3528    -  protein_bind   attB2: mutant version of attB; recombination site for the Gateway® BP reaction BP Clonase™
   3572..3796    +  polyA_signal   bGH poly(A) signal: bovine growth hormone polyadenylation signal
   3800..3821    +  promoter       SV40 promoter (fragment): SV40 enhancer and early promoter
   3842..4270    +  rep_origin     f1 ori (sequence partly withheld): f1 bacteriophage origin of replication; arrow indicates direction of (+) strand synthesis
   4284..4613    +  promoter       SV40 promoter: SV40 enhancer and early promoter
   4680..5471    +  CDS            neo: KKA2_KLEPN - Also known as kan, nptII. Experimental evidence at protein level: Swiss-Prot protein existence level 1. Resistance to kanamycin, neomycin, paromomycin, ribostamycin, butirosin and gentamicin B. From Klebsiella pneumoniae.
   5495..5653    +  CDS            ble (fragment): BLE_KLEPN - Experimental evidence at protein level: Swiss-Prot protein existence level 1. Binding protein with a strong affinity to the bleomycin family of antibiotics. Binds to CL990; an antimitotic-antibiotic compound. From Klebsiella pneumoniae.
   5648..5769    +  polyA_signal   SV40 poly(A) signal: SV40 polyadenylation signal
   5842..5858    -  protein_bind   lac operator: The lac repressor binds to the lac operator to inhibit transcription in E. coli. This inhibition can be relieved by adding lactose or isopropyl-β-D-thiogalactopyranoside (IPTG). lac repressor encoded by lacI
   5866..5896    -  promoter       lac promoter: promoter for the E. coli lac operon
   5911..5932    -  protein_bind   CAP binding site: CAP binding activates transcription in the presence of cAMP. E. coli catabolite activator protein
   5945..6037    -  CDS            lacI (fragment): lac repressor; lacI; The lac repressor binds to the lac operator to inhibit transcription in E. coli. This inhibition can be relieved by adding lactose or isopropyl-β-D-thiogalactopyranoside (IPTG).
   6220..6808    -  rep_origin     ori: high-copy-number ColE1/pMB1/pBR322/pUC origin of replication
   6979..7839    -  CDS            AmpR: β-lactamase; bla; confers resistance to ampicillin, carbenicillin, and related antibiotics
   7840..7944    -  promoter       AmpR promoter: bla
