[The description below was written by a language model from this plasmid's Addgene catalogue record and pLannotate feature annotations shown in this document.]
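Description:
EGFP-Mm_Plk5(D168A) is a mammalian expression plasmid of 7,975 nt built on a pcDNA3.1-EGFP backbone, designed to produce mouse Plk5 carrying the D168A substitution as a fusion with an N-terminal EGFP. The record describes this mutant as the kinase-dead (KD) form. The plasmid is maintained in E. coli through a high-copy ColE1/pUC-type origin and selected with ampicillin via the β-lactamase gene. An f1 origin is also present, which would allow single-stranded DNA production. For selection in mammalian cells, an SV40 early promoter drives the neomycin phosphotransferase gene, terminated by an SV40 polyadenylation signal, so stable transfectants can be selected with G418.

The expression cassette consists of the human CMV immediate-early enhancer and promoter followed by the EGFP coding sequence, an attB1 site, the mouse Plk5 open reading frame, an attB2 site and the bovine growth hormone polyadenylation signal. The flanking attB sites are the footprint of Gateway recombination, consistent with the recorded cloning method, and attB1 lies between EGFP and Plk5 as part of the linker joining the two. A T7 promoter upstream of EGFP could support in vitro transcription or serve as a sequencing primer site. Several short fragment annotations (a truncated HIV-1 LTR, ble, lacI, bom and a small SV40 promoter piece) are likely backbone remnants or partial homology matches rather than functional elements.

The fluorescent tag allows the mutant protein's expression and subcellular localisation to be followed in transfected mammalian cells. The associated publication concerns Plk5 function in neuron differentiation and glioblastoma suppression, and a construct like this would typically be compared with the wild-type protein.
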