Addgene plasmid #136318: EGFP-Mm_Plk5(D168A)
Purpose: Mammalian expression of mouse Plk5-KD (D168A) with N-terminal EGFP
Depositing lab: Guillermo de Cárcer & Marcos Malumbres. Depositing organization: Centro Nacional de Investigaciones Oncologicas (CNIO). Publication: Plk5, a polo box domain-only protein with specific roles in neuron differentiation and glioblastoma suppression. de Carcer G, Escobar B, Higuero AM, Garcia L, Anson A, Perez G, Mollejo M, Manning G, Melendez B, Abad-Rodriguez J, Malumbres M. Mol Cell Biol. 2011 Mar;31(6):1225-39. doi: 10.1128/MCB.00607-10. Epub 2011 Jan 18. PubMed 21245385.
Backbone
  Vector backbone: pcDNA3.1-EGFP
  Vector type: Mammalian Expression
  Selectable markers: Neomycin (select with G418)
Growth in bacteria
  Bacterial resistance: Ampicillin, 100 μg/mL
  Growth temperature: 37°C
  Growth strain: DH5alpha
  Copy number: Unknown
Gene/Insert
  Gene/Insert name: PLK5
  Species: M. musculus (mouse)
  Mutation: D168A
  Entrez Gene: Plk5 (a.k.a. 6330514A18Rik)
  Cloning method: Gateway Cloning
Terms and licenses: Academic/Nonprofit Terms; Industry Terms: Not Available to Industry
How to cite: EGFP-Mm_Plk5(D168A) was a gift from Guillermo de Cárcer & Marcos Malumbres (Addgene plasmid # 136318 ; http://n2t.net/addgene:136318 ; RRID:Addgene_136318)
